>Addgene plasmid #123394 | TRAV22 | addgene full sequence | sequence record 243819 | Addgene NGS Result
TCGCGCGTTTCGGTGATGACGGTGAAAACCTCTGACACATGCAGCTCCCGGAGACGGTCACAGCTTGTCT
GTAAGCGGATGCCGGGAGCAGACAAGCCCGTCAGGGCGCGTCAGCGGGTGTTGGCGGGTGTCGGGGCTGG
CTTAACTATGCGGCATCAGAGCAGATTGTACTGAGAGTGCACCATATGCGGTGTGAAATACCGCACAGAT
GCGTAAGGAGAAAATACCGCATCAGGCGCCATTCGCCATTCAGGCTGCGCAACTGTTGGGAAGGGCGATC
GGTGCGGGCCTCTTCGCTATTACGCCAGCTGGCGAAAGGGGGATGTGCTGCAAGGCGATTAAGTTGGGTA
ACGCCAGGGTTTTCCCAGTCACGACGTTGTAAAACGACGGCCAGAGAATTCGAGCTCGGTACCTCGCGAA
TACATCTAGATGGTCTCTACCTGAACAAGGTGTTCCCACCCGAGGTCGCTGTGTTTGAGCCATCAGAAGC
AGAGATCTCCCACACCCAAAAGGCCACACTGGTGTGCCTGGCCACAGGCTTCTTCCCCGACCACGTGGAG
CTGAGCTGGTGGGTGAATGGGAAGGAGGTGCACAGTGGGGTCAGCACGGACCCGCAGCCCCTCAAGGAGC
AGCCCGCCCTCAATGACTCCAGATACTGCCTGAGCAGCCGCCTGAGGGTTTCGGCCACCTTCTGGCAGAA
CCCCCGCAACCACTTCCGCTGTCAAGTCCAGTTCTACGGGCTCTCGGAGAATGACGAGTGGACCCAGGAT
AGGGCCAAACCCGTCACCCAGATCGTCAGCGCCGAGGCCTGGGGTAGAGCAGACTGTGGCTTTACCTCGG
TGTCCTACCAGCAAGGGGTCCTGTCTGCCACCATCCTCTATGAGATCCTGCTAGGGAAGGCCACCCTGTA
TGCTGTGCTGGTCAGCGCCCTTGTGTTGATGGCCATGGTCAAGAGAAAGGATTTCAGGAGGAGGAGGAGC
GGCAGTGGAGTGAAACAGACTTTGAATTTTGACCTTCTCAAGTTGGCGGGAGACGTGGAGTCCAACCCAG
GGCCCATGAAGAGGATATTGGGAGCTCTGCTGGGGCTCTTGAGTGCCCAGGTTTGCTGTGTGAGAGGAAT
ACAAGTGGAGCAGAGTCCTCCAGACCTGATTCTCCAGGAGGGAGCCAATTCCACGCTGCGGTGCAATTTT
TCTGACTCTGTGAACAATTTGCAGTGGTTTCATCAAAACCCTTGGGGACAGCTCATCAACCTGTTTTACA
TTCCCTCAGGGACAAAACAGAATGGAAGATTAAGCGCCACGACTGTCGCTACGGAACGCTACAGCTTATT
GTACATTTCCTCTTCCCAGACCACAGACTCAGGCGTTTATTGAGACCATCGGATCCCGGGCCCGTCGACT
GCAGAGGCCTGCATGCAAGCTTGGTGTAATCATGGTCATAGCTGTTTCCTGTGTGAAATTGTTATCCGCT
CACAATTCCACACAACATACGAGCCGGAAGCATAAAGTGTAAAGCCTGGGGTGCCTAATGAGTGAGCTAA
CTCACATTAATTGCGTTGCGCTCACTGCCCGCTTTCCAGTCGGGAAACCTGTCGTGCCAGCTGCATTAAT
GAATCGGCCAACGCGCGGGGAGAGGCGGTTTGCGTATTGGGCGCTCTTCCGCTTCCTCGCTCACTGACTC
GCTGCGCTCGGTCGTTCGGCTGCGGCGAGCGGTATCAGCTCACTCAAAGGCGGTAATACGGTTATCCACA
GAATCAGGGGATAACGCAGGAAAGAACATGTGAGCAAAAGGCCAGCAAAAGGCCAGGAACCGTAAAAAGG
CCGCGTTGCTGGCGTTTTTCCATAGGCTCCGCCCCCCTGACGAGCATCACAAAAATCGACGCTCAAGTCA
GAGGTGGCGAAACCCGACAGGACTATAAAGATACCAGGCGTTTCCCCCTGGAAGCTCCCTCGTGCGCTCT
CCTGTTCCGACCCTGCCGCTTACCGGATACCTGTCCGCCTTTCTCCCTTCGGGAAGCGTGGCGCTTTCTC
ATAGCTCACGCTGTAGGTATCTCAGTTCGGTGTAGGTCGTTCGCTCCAAGCTGGGCTGTGTGCACGAACC
CCCCGTTCAGCCCGACCGCTGCGCCTTATCCGGTAACTATCGTCTTGAGTCCAACCCGGTAAGACACGAC
TTATCGCCACTGGCAGCAGCCACTGGTAACAGGATTAGCAGAGCGAGGTATGTAGGCGGTGCTACAGAGT
TCTTGAAGTGGTGGCCTAACTACGGCTACACTAGAAGAACAGTATTTGGTATCTGCGCTCTGCTGAAGCC
AGTTACCTTCGGAAAAAGAGTTGGTAGCTCTTGATCCGGCAAACAAACCACCGCTGGTAGCGGTGGTTTT
TTTGTTTGCAAGCAGCAGATTACGCGCAGAAAAAAAGGATCTCAAGAAGATCCTTTGATCTTTTCTACGG
GGTCTGACGCTCAGTGGAACGAAAACTCACGTTAAGGGATTTTGGTCATGAGATTATCAAAAAGGATCTT
CACCTAGATCCTTTTAAATTAAAAATGAAGTTTTAAATCAAGCCCAATCTGAATAATGTTACAACCAATT
AACCAATTCTGATTAGAAAAACTCATCGAGCATCAAATGAAACTGCAATTTATTCATATCAGGATTATCA
ATACCATATTTTTGAAAAAGCCGTTTCTGTAATGAAGGAGAAAACTCACCGAGGCAGTTCCATAGGATGG
CAAGATCCTGGTATCGGTCTGCGATTCCGACTCGTCCAACATCAATACAACCTATTAATTTCCCCTCGTC
AAAAATAAGGTTATCAAGTGAGAAATCACCATGAGTGACGACTGAATCCGGTGAGAATGGCAAAAGTTTA
TGCATTTCTTTCCAGACTTGTTCAACAGGCCAGCCATTACGCTCGTCATCAAAATCACTCGCATCAACCA
AACCGTTATTCATTCGTGATTGCGCCTGAGCGAGACGAAATACGCGATCGCTGTTAAAAGGACAATTACA
AACAGGAATCGAATGCAACCGGCGCAGGAACACTGCCAGCGCATCAACAATATTTTCACCTGAATCAGGA
TATTCTTCTAATACCTGGAATGCTGTTTTTCCGGGGATCGCAGTGGTGAGTAACCATGCATCATCAGGAG
TACGGATAAAATGCTTGATGGTCGGAAGAGGCATAAATTCCGTCAGCCAGTTTAGTCTGACCATCTCATC
TGTAACATCATTGGCAACGCTACCTTTGCCATGTTTCAGAAACAACTCTGGCGCATCGGGCTTCCCATAC
AAGCGATAGATTGTCGCACCTGATTGCCCGACATTATCGCGAGCCCATTTATACCCATATAAATCAGCAT
CCATGTTGGAATTTAATCGCGGCCTCGACGTTTCCCGTTGAATATGGCTCATAACACCCCTTGTATTACT
GTTTATGTAAGCAGACAGTTTTATTGTTCATGATGATATATTTTTATCTTGTGCAATGTAACATCAGAGA
TTTTGAGACACGGGCCAGAGCTGCA
Features (pLannotate 1.2.2; 12 found; start..end, strand, type, name):
    137..236     +  misc_feature   bom (fragment): basis of mobility region from pBR322
    242..399     -  CDS            lacZα (fragment): LacZα fragment of β-galactosidase; lacZ fragment
    441..965     +  CDS            TRBC1: TRBC1_HUMAN - Experimental evidence at protein level: Swiss-Prot protein existence level 1. Constant region of T cell receptor (TR) beta chain (PubMed:24600447). Alpha-beta T cell receptors are antigen specific receptors which are essential to the immune response and are present on the cell surface of T lymphocytes. Recognize peptide-major histocompatibility (MH) (pMH) complexes that are displayed by antigen presenting cells (APC), a prerequisite for efficient T cell adaptive immunity against pathogens (PubMed:25493333). Binding of alpha-beta TR to pMH complex initiates TR-CD3 clustering on th
    990..1055    +  CDS            F2A: 2A peptide from foot-and-mouth disease virus polyprotein Eukaryotic ribosomes fail to insert a peptide bond between the Gly and Pro residues, yielding separate polypeptides.
   1056..1370    +  CDS            TRAV22: TVA22_HUMAN - Experimental evidence at protein level: Swiss-Prot protein existence level 1. V region of the variable domain of T cell receptor (TR) alpha chain that participates in the antigen recognition (PubMed:24600447). Alpha-beta T cell receptors are antigen specific receptors which are essential to the immune response and are present on the cell surface of T lymphocytes. Recognize peptide-major histocompatibility (MH) (pMH) complexes that are displayed by antigen presenting cells (APC), a prerequisite for efficient T cell adaptive immunity against pathogens (PubMed:25493333). Binding of
   1459..1475    -  protein_bind   lac operator: The lac repressor binds to the lac operator to inhibit transcription in E. coli. This inhibition can be relieved by adding lactose or isopropyl-β-D-thiogalactopyranoside (IPTG). lac repressor encoded by lacI
   1483..1513    -  promoter       lac promoter: promoter for the E. coli lac operon
   1528..1549    -  protein_bind   CAP binding site: CAP binding activates transcription in the presence of cAMP. E. coli catabolite activator protein
   1562..1654    -  CDS            lacI (fragment): lac repressor; lacI; The lac repressor binds to the lac operator to inhibit transcription in E. coli. This inhibition can be relieved by adding lactose or isopropyl-β-D-thiogalactopyranoside (IPTG).
   1837..2425    -  rep_origin     ori: high-copy-number ColE1/pMB1/pBR322/pUC origin of replication
   2603..3412    -  CDS            KanR: aminoglycoside phosphotransferase; aph(3')-Ia; confers resistance to kanamycin in bacteria or G418 (Geneticin®) in eukaryotes
   3519..35      +  CDS            rop (fragment) (across the origin): Rop protein, which maintains plasmids at low copy number; rop
