[The description below was written by a language model from this plasmid's Addgene catalogue record and pLannotate feature annotations shown in this document.]
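Description:
TRAV22 is a small (about 3.5 kb) bacterial cloning plasmid built on the pUC57-kanamycin backbone. It serves as a module donor for assembling human T-cell receptor expression constructs rather than as an expression vector in its own right, although the catalogue lists its type as "Bacterial Expression". It replicates in E. coli from a high-copy ColE1/pUC-type origin and is selected with kanamycin through an aminoglycoside phosphotransferase (KanR) gene. The remaining backbone annotations are typical pUC remnants: fragments of lacZα, lacI, rop and the pBR322 bom region, plus a lac promoter, operator and CAP site. These lac elements lie on the opposite strand from the insert.

The feature table shows that the insert holds more than the wild-type human TRAV22 segment named in the catalogue. Reading on the forward strand, it contains a TCR beta-chain constant region (TRBC1), then an F2A ribosome-skipping peptide from foot-and-mouth disease virus, then the TRAV22 alpha-chain variable segment. This layout fits a central building block for a bicistronic TCR cassette. A beta variable/CDR3 portion would be joined upstream, and an alpha CDR3/J portion and alpha constant region downstream, so that both chains are translated from one transcript and separated at the 2A site. No eukaryotic promoter or polyadenylation signal is annotated, so expression in T cells would require transfer into a separate destination vector.

The depositor notes Golden Gate as the cloning method, although the type IIS sites are not annotated in the table. The stated purpose is TCR construction, and the associated publication concerns a cloning and expression system for testing TCR specificity and functional avidity to neoantigens.
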