Addgene plasmid #123394: TRAV22
Purpose: construction of TCR
Depositing lab: Catherine Wu. Depositing organization: Dana-Farber Cancer Institute. Publication: A cloning and expression system to probe T-cell receptor specificity and assess functional avidity to neoantigens. Hu Z, Anandappa AJ, Sun J, Kim J, Leet DE, Bozym DJ, Chen C, Williams L, Shukla SA, Zhang W, Tabbaa D, Steelman S, Olive O, Livak KJ, Kishi H, Muraguchi A, Guleria I, Stevens J, Lane WJ, Burkhardt UE, Fritsch EF, Neuberg D, Ott PA, Keskin DB, Hacohen N, Wu CJ. Blood. 2018 Nov 1;132(18):1911-1921. doi: 10.1182/blood-2018-04-843763. Epub 2018 Aug 27. PubMed 30150207.
Backbone
  Vector backbone: pUC57-kanamycin
  Vector type: Bacterial Expression
Growth in bacteria
  Bacterial resistance: Kanamycin, 50 μg/mL
  Growth temperature: 37°C
  Growth strain: DH5alpha
  Copy number: High Copy
Gene/Insert
  Gene/Insert name: TRAV22
  Species: H. sapiens (human)
  Mutation: WT
  Entrez Gene: TRAV22 (a.k.a. TCRAV13S1, TCRAV22S1)
  Cloning method: Unknown
Terms and licenses: Academic/Nonprofit Terms; Industry Terms: Not Available to Industry
Depositor comments: Cloning Method: Golden Gate.
How to cite: TRAV22 was a gift from Catherine Wu (Addgene plasmid # 123394 ; http://n2t.net/addgene:123394 ; RRID:Addgene_123394)
